>Addgene plasmid #100949 | pETM6-RgTALsyn-HpaBC | addgene full sequence | sequence record 193509 | Addgene NGS Result
GGTTTGCGTATTGGGCGCCAGGGTGGTTTTTCTTTTCACCAGTGAGACGGGCAACAGCTGATTGCCCTTC
ACCGCCTGGCCCTGAGAGAGTTGCAGCAAGCGGTCCACGCTGGTTTGCCCCAGCAGGCGAAAATCCTGTT
TGATGGTGGTTAACGGCGGGATATAACATGAGCTGTCTTCGGTATCGTCGTATCCCACTACCGAGATGTC
CGCACCAACGCGCAGCCCGGACTCGGTAATGGCGCGCATTGCGCCCAGCGCCATCTGATCGTTGGCAACC
AGCATCGCAGTGGGAACGATGCCCTCATTCAGCATTTGCATGGTTTGTTGAAAACCGGACATGGCACTCC
AGTCGCCTTCCCGTTCCGCTATCGGCTGAATTTGATTGCGAGTGAGATATTTATGCCAGCCAGCCAGACG
CAGACGCGCCGAGACAGAACTTAATGGGCCCGCTAACAGCGCGATTTGCTGGTGACCCAATGCGACCAGA
TGCTCCACGCCCAGTCGCGTACCGTCTTCATGGGAGAAAATAATACTGTTGATGGGTGTCTGGTCAGAGA
CATCAAGAAATAACGCCGGAACATTAGTGCAGGCAGCTTCCACAGCAATGGCATCCTGGTCATCCAGCGG
ATAGTTAATGATCAGCCCACTGACGCGTTGCGCGAGAAGATTGTGCACCGCCGCTTTACAGGCTTCGACG
CCGCTTCGTTCTACCATCGACACCACCACGCTGGCACCCAGTTGATCGGCGCGAGATTTAATCGCCGCGA
CAATTTGCGACGGCGCGTGCAGGGCCAGACTGGAGGTGGCAACGCCAATCAGCAACGACTGTTTGCCCGC
CAGTTGTTGTGCCACGCGGTTGGGAATGTAATTCAGCTCCGCCATCGCCGCTTCCACTTTTTCCCGCGTT
TTCGCAGAAACGTGGCTGGCCTGGTTCACCACGCGGGAAACGGTCTGATAAGAGACACCGGCATACTCTG
CGACATCGTATAACGTTACTGGTTTCACATTCACCACCCTGAATTGACTCTCTTCCGGGCGCTATCATGC
CATACCGCGAAAGGTTTTGCGCCATTCGATGGTGTCCGGGATCTCGACGCTCTCCCTTATGCGACTCCTG
CATTAGGAAGCAGCCCAGTAGTAGGTTGAGGCCGTTGAGCACCGCCGCCGCAAGGAATGGTGCATGCAAG
GAGATGGCGCCCAACAGTCCCCCGGCCACGGGGCCTGCCACCATACCCACGCCGAAACAAGCGCTCATGA
GCCCGAAGTGGCGAGCCCGATCTTCCCCATCGGTGATGTCGGCGATATAGGCGCCAGCAACCGCACCTGT
GGCGCCGGTGATGCCGGCCACGATGCGTCCGGCGTAGCCTAGGATCGAGATCGATCTCGATCCCGCGAAA
TTAATACGACTCACTATAGGGGAATTGTGAGCGGATAACAATTCCCCTCTAGAAATAATTTTGTTTAACT
TTAAGAAGGAGATATACATATGGCGCCTCGCCCGACTTCGCAAAGCCAGGCCCGCACTTGCCCGACGACG
CAGGTTACCCAAGTTGATATCGTTGAGAAAATGTTGGCGGCTCCTACTGATAGCACGCTGGAGCTGGACG
GTTATAGCCTGAATCTGGGTGATGTCGTGAGCGCTGCGCGTAAGGGTCGTCCTGTCCGTGTCAAAGATAG
CGATGAAATCCGCAGCAAAATCGACAAGAGCGTTGAATTCCTGCGCAGCCAACTGAGCATGTCGGTTTAC
GGTGTGACGACCGGCTTTGGCGGCTCCGCGGACACGCGCACGGAGGACGCAATTAGCCTGCAAAAGGCGT
TGCTGGAACACCAGCTGTGTGGTGTGTTGCCGAGCAGCTTCGACAGCTTTCGCTTGGGTCGTGGTCTGGA
GAATAGCCTGCCGTTGGAAGTCGTTCGCGGTGCAATGACCATTCGTGTGAATTCGCTGACCCGTGGCCAT
AGCGCTGTTCGTCTGGTTGTTCTGGAAGCACTGACGAACTTTCTGAACCACGGTATTACCCCGATTGTTC
CGCTGCGCGGTACGATCTCCGCGAGCGGCGATCTGTCTCCACTGTCGTACATTGCAGCGGCGATTAGCGG
TCACCCGGATAGCAAAGTTCACGTGGTCCATGAAGGCAAAGAGAAGATCCTGTACGCGCGCGAAGCGATG
GCGCTGTTTAACCTGGAGCCGGTGGTTTTGGGTCCGAAGGAGGGCCTGGGTCTGGTGAATGGTACGGCAG
TCTCCGCGAGCATGGCAACGCTGGCACTGCACGACGCGCACATGTTGAGCCTGTTGAGCCAATCGCTGAC
CGCGATGACCGTGGAGGCGATGGTCGGTCACGCGGGCAGCTTCCATCCATTCCTGCACGATGTTACGCGT
CCGCACCCGACGCAAATCGAGGTCGCGGGTAACATTCGCAAACTGCTGGAGGGCTCGCGCTTCGCGGTCC
ACCACGAGGAAGAGGTTAAGGTCAAGGATGATGAAGGCATTTTGCGTCAGGATCGTTATCCGTTGCGCAC
GAGCCCGCAATGGTTGGGTCCGCTGGTGTCCGACCTGATTCACGCTCATGCCGTCTTGACGATCGAAGCG
GGTCAAAGCACCACCGATAACCCACTGATCGATGTTGAGAATAAGACCAGCCATCACGGTGGCAACTTTC
AAGCGGCAGCGGTTGCCAACACGATGGAAAAGACCCGTCTGGGCTTGGCCCAAATCGGTAAACTGAATTT
CACCCAGCTGACGGAGATGCTGAACGCGGGCATGAATCGTGGCTTGCCGAGCTGCCTGGCGGCTGAAGAC
CCATCCCTGAGCTATCATTGCAAAGGTCTGGACATTGCGGCGGCTGCATATACGAGCGAACTGGGCCACC
TGGCTAACCCGGTCACCACCCACGTCCAACCGGCTGAAATGGCAAACCAGGCGGTGAATAGCTTGGCGTT
GATTAGCGCACGTCGTACCACGGAATCTAACGACGTTCTGTCCCTGCTGCTGGCAACGCACCTGTACTGC
GTGCTGCAGGCGATCGACCTGCGTGCGATTGAGTTCGAGTTCAAGAAACAGTTTGGTCCTGCCATTGTTA
GCCTGATCGACCAACACTTTGGTAGCGCGATGACGGGTAGCAATCTGCGTGATGAGCTGGTTGAAAAGGT
CAATAAGACTCTGGCCAAGCGTTTGGAGCAAACCAATAGCTACGATCTGGTTCCGCGCTGGCACGACGCT
TTTAGCTTCGCTGCAGGCACTGTTGTCGAGGTTCTGTCCAGCACGAGCCTGAGCTTGGCGGCCGTGAACG
CATGGAAGGTTGCGGCAGCCGAGAGCGCGATCTCCTTGACGCGCCAGGTCCGTGAAACGTTTTGGTCCGC
TGCAAGCACCTCCAGCCCGGCGTTGTCTTACTTGAGCCCGCGCACGCAGATCCTGTACGCATTTGTGCGT
GAGGAACTGGGTGTCAAAGCCCGCCGTGGTGACGTCTTCTTGGGTAAACAAGAAGTTACCATCGGCAGCA
ACGTTAGCAAGATTTACGAAGCCATCAAGAGCGGCCGTATCAACAATGTTCTGCTGAAGATGCTGGCATA
AACTAGTCGCAGCTTAATTAACCTAAACTGCTGCCACCGCTGAGCAATAACTAGCATAACCCCTTGGGGC
CTCTAAACGGGTCTTGAGGGGTTTTTTGCTAGGATCGAGATCGATCTCGATCCCGCGAAATTAATACGAC
TCACTATAGGGGAATTGTGAGCGGATAACAATTCCCCTCTAGAAATAATTTTGTTTAACTTTAAGAAGGA
GATATACATATGAAACCAGAAGATTTCCGCGCCAGTACCCAACGTCCTTTCACCGGGGAAGAGTATCTGA
AAAGCCTGCAGGATGGTCGCGAGATCTATATCTATGGCGAGCGAGTGAAAGACGTCACCACTCATCCGGC
ATTTCGTAATGCGGCAGCGTCTGTTGCCCAGCTGTACGACGCACTGCACAAACCGGAGATGCAGGACTCT
CTGTGTTGGAACACCGACACCGGCAGCGGCGGCTATACCCATAAATTCTTCCGCGTGGCGAAAAGTGCCG
ACGACCTGCGCCAGCAACGCGACGCCATCGCTGAGTGGTCACGCCTGAGCTATGGCTGGATGGGCCGTAC
CCCAGACTACAAAGCCGCTTTCGGTTGCGCACTGGGCGCGAATCCGGGCTTTTACGGTCAGTTCGAGCAG
AACGCCCGTAACTGGTACACCCGTATTCAGGAAACTGGCCTCTACTTTAACCACGCGATTGTTAACCCAC
CGATCGATCGTCATTTGCCGACCGATAAAGTGAAAGACGTTTACATCAAGCTGGAAAAAGAGACTGACGC
CGGGATTATCGTCAGCGGTGCGAAAGTGGTTGCCACCAACTCGGCGCTGACTCACTACAACATGATTGGC
TTCGGCTCGGCACAAGTGATGGGCGAAAACCCGGACTTCGCACTGATGTTCGTTGCGCCAATGGATGCCG
ATGGCGTGAAATTAATCTCCCGCGCCTCTTATGAGATGGTCGCGGGTGCTACCGGCTCGCCATACGACTA
CCCGCTCTCCAGCCGCTTCGATGAGAACGATGCGATTCTGGTGATGGATAACGTGCTGATTCCATGGGAA
AACGTGCTGATCTACCGCGATTTTGATCGCTGCCGTCGCTGGACGATGGAAGGCGGTTTTGCCCGTATGT
ATCCGCTGCAAGCCTGTGTGCGCCTGGCAGTGAAATTAGACTTCATTACGGCACTGCTGAAAAAATCACT
CGAATGTACCGGCACCCTGGAGTTCCGTGGTGTGCAGGCCGATCTCGGTGAAGTGGTAGCGTGGCGCAAC
ACCTTCTGGGCATTGAGTGACTCGATGTGTTCAGAAGCAACGCCGTGGGTCAACGGGGCTTATTTACCGG
ATCATGCCGCACTGCAAACCTATCGCGTACTGGCACCAATGGCCTACGCGAAGATCAAAAACATTATCGA
ACGCAACGTTACCAGTGGCCTGATCTATCTCCCTTCCAGTGCCCGTGACCTGAATAATCCGCAGATCGAC
CAGTATCTGGCGAAGTATGTGCGCGGTTCGAACGGTATGGATCACGTCCAGCGCATCAAGATCCTCAAAC
TGATGTGGGATGCTATTGGCAGCGAATTTGGTGGTCGTCACGAACTGTATGAAATCAACTACTCCGGTAG
CCAGGATGAGATTCGCCTGCAGTGTCTGCGCCAGGCACAAAACTCCGGCAATATGGACAAGATGATGGCG
ATGGTTGATCGCTGCCTGTCGGAATACGACCAGGACGGCTGGACTGTGCCGCACCTGCACAACAACGACG
ATATCAACATGCTGGATAAGCTGCTGAAATAACTAGTCGCAGCTTAATTAACCTAAACTGCTGCCACCGC
TGAGCAATAACTAGCATAACCCCTTGGGGCCTCTAAACGGGTCTTGAGGGGTTTTTTGCTAGGATCGAGA
TCGATCTCGATCCCGCGAAATTAATACGACTCACTATAGGGGAATTGTGAGCGGATAACAATTCCCCTCT
AGAAATAATTTTGTTTAACTTTAAGAAGGAGATATACATATGCAATTAGATGAACAACGCCTGCGCTTTC
GTGACGCGATGGCCAGCCTGTCGGCAGCGGTAAATATTATCACCACCGAGGGCGACGCCGGACAATGCGG
GATTACGGCAACGGCCGTCTGCTCGGTCACGGATACACCACCGTCGCTGATGGTGTGCATTAACGCCAAC
AGTGCGATGAACCCGGTTTTTCAGGGCAACGGCAAGTTGTGCGTCAACGTCCTCAACCATGAGCAGGAAC
TGATGGCACGCCACTTCGCGGGCATGACAGGCATGGCGATGGAAGAGCGTTTTAGCCTCTCATGCTGGCA
AAAAGGTCCGCTGGCGCAGCCGGTGCTAAAAGGTTCGCTGGCCAGTCTTGAAGGTGAGATCCGCGATGTG
CAGGCAATTGGCACACATCTGGTGTATCTGGTGGAGATTAAAAACATCATCCTCAGTGCAGAAGGTCATG
GACTTATCTACTTTAAACGCCGTTTCCATCCGGTGATGCTGGAAATGGAAGCTGCGATTTAACTAGTCGC
AGCTTAATTAACCTAAACTGCTGCCACCGCTGAGCAATAACTAGCATAACCCCTTGGGGCCTCTAAACGG
GTCTTGAGGGGTTTTTTGCTAGCGAAAGGAGGAGTCGACTATATCCGGATTGGCGAATGGG
[124 nt withheld, positions 6222-6345]
C
[91 nt withheld, positions 6347-6437]
A
[49 nt withheld, positions 6439-6487]
CCTTTGACGTTGGAGTCCACGTTCTTT
[37 nt withheld, positions 6515-6551]
ACCCTATCTCGGTCTATTCTTTTGATTTATAAGGGATTTTGCCGATTTCGGCCTATTGGTTAAAAAATGA
GCTGATTTAACAAAAATTTAACGCGAATTTTAACAAAATATTAACGTTTACAATTTCTGGCGGCACGATG
GCATGAGATTATCAAAAAGGATCTTCACCTAGATCCTTTTAAATTAAAAATGAAGTTTTAAATCAATCTA
AAGTATATATGAGTAAACTTGGTCTGACAGTTACCAATGCTTAATCAGTGAGGCACCTATCTCAGCGATC
TGTCTATTTCGTTCATCCATAGTTGCCTGACTCCCCGTCGTGTAGATAACTACGATACGGGAGGGCTTAC
CATCTGGCCCCAGTGCTGCAATGATACCGCGAGACCCACGCTCACCGGCTCCAGATTTATCAGCAATAAA
CCAGCCAGCCGGAAGGGCCGAGCGCAGAAGTGGTCCTGCAACTTTATCCGCCTCCATCCAGTCTATTAAT
TGTTGCCGGGAAGCTAGAGTAAGTAGTTCGCCAGTTAATAGTTTGCGCAACGTTGTTGCCATTGCTACAG
GCATCGTGGTGTCACGCTCGTCGTTTGGTATGGCTTCATTCAGCTCCGGTTCCCAACGATCAAGGCGAGT
TACATGATCCCCCATGTTGTGCAAAAAAGCGGTTAGCTCCTTCGGTCCTCCGATCGTTGTCAGAAGTAAG
TTGGCCGCAGTGTTATCACTCATGGTTATGGCAGCACTGCATAATTCTCTTACTGTCATGCCATCCGTAA
GATGCTTTTCTGTGACTGGTGAGTACTCAACCAAGTCATTCTGAGAATAGTGTATGCGGCGACCGAGTTG
CTCTTGCCCGGCGTCAATACGGGATAATACCGCGCCACATAGCAGAACTTTAAAAGTGCTCATCATTGGA
AAACGTTCTTCGGGGCGAAAACTCTCAAGGATCTTACCGCTGTTGAGATCCAGTTCGATGTAACCCACTC
GTGCACCCAACTGATCTTCAGCATCTTTTACTTTCACCAGCGTTTCTGGGTGAGCAAAAACAGGAAGGCA
AAATGCCGCAAAAAAGGGAATAAGGGCGACACGGAAATGTTGAATACTCATACTCTTCCTTTTTCAATCA
TGATTGAAGCATTTATCAGGGTTATTGTCTCATGAGCGGATACATATTTGAATGTATTTAGAAAAATAAA
CAAATAGGTCATGACCAAAATCCCTTAACGTGAGTTTTCGTTCCACTGAGCGTCAGACCCCGTAGAAAAG
ATCAAAGGATCTTCTTGAGATCCTTTTTTTCTGCGCGTAATCTGCTGCTTGCAAACAAAAAAACCACCGC
TACCAGCGGTGGTTTGTTTGCCGGATCAAGAGCTACCAACTCTTTTTCCGAAGGTAACTGGCTTCAGCAG
AGCGCAGATACCAAATACTGTCCTTCTAGTGTAGCCGTAGTTAGGCCACCACTTCAAGAACTCTGTAGCA
CCGCCTACATACCTCGCTCTGCTAATCCTGTTACCAGTGGCTGCTGCCAGTGGCGATAAGTCGTGTCTTA
CCGGGTTGGACTCAAGACGATAGTTACCGGATAAGGCGCAGCGGTCGGGCTGAACGGGGGGTTCGTGCAC
ACAGCCCAGCTTGGAGCGAACGACCTACACCGAACTGAGATACCTACAGCGTGAGCTATGAGAAAGCGCC
ACGCTTCCCGAAGGGAGAAAGGCGGACAGGTATCCGGTAAGCGGCAGGGTCGGAACAGGAGAGCGCACGA
GGGAGCTTCCAGGGGGAAACGCCTGGTATCTTTATAGTCCTGTCGGGTTTCGCCACCTCTGACTTGAGCG
TCGATTTTTGTGATGCTCGTCAGGGGGGCGGAGCCTATGGAAAAACGCCAGCAACGCGGCCTTTTTACGG
TTCCTGGCCTTTTGCTGGCCTTTTGCTCACATGTTCTTTCCTGCGTTATCCCCTGATTCTGTGGATAACC
GTATTACCGCCTTTGAGTGAGCTGATACCGCTCGCCGCAGCCGAACGACCGAGCGCAGCGAGTCAGTGAG
CGAGGAAGCGGAAGAGCGCCTGATGCGGTATTTTCTCCTTACACATCTGTGCGGTATTTCACACCGCAAT
GGTGCACTCTCAGTACAATCTGCTCTGATGCCGCATAGTTAAGCCAGTATACACTCCGCTATCGCTACGT
GACTGGGTCATGGCTGCGCCCCGACACCCGCCAACACCCGCTGACGCGCCCTGACGGGCTTGTCTGCTCC
CGGCATCCGCTTACAGACAAGCTGTGACCGTCTCCGGGAGCTGCATGTGTCAGAGGTTTTCACCGTCATC
ACCGAAACGCGCGAGGCAGCTGCGGTAAAGCTCATCAGCGTGGTCGTGAAGCGATTCACAGATGTCTGCC
TGTTCATCCGCGTCCAGCTCGTTGAGTTTCTCCAGAAGCGTTAATGTCTGGCTTCTGATAAAGCGGGCCA
TGTTAAGGGCGGTTTTTTCCTGTTTGGTCACTGATGCCTCCGTGTAAGGGGGATTTCTGTTCATGGGGGT
AATGATACCGATGAAACGAGAGAGGATGCTCACGATACGGGTTACTGATGATGAACATGCCCGGTTACTG
GAACGTTGTGAGGGTAAACAACTGGCGGTATGGATGCGGCGGGACCAGAGAAAAATCACTCAGGGTCAAT
GCCAGCGCTTCGTTAATACAGATGTAGGTGTTCCACAGGGTAGCCAGCAGCATCCTGCGATGCAGATCCG
GAACATAATGGTGCAGGGCGCTGACTTCCGCGTTTCCAGACTTTACGAAACACGGAAACCGAAGACCATT
CATATTGTTGCTCAGGTCGCAGACGTTTTGCAGCAGCAGTCGCTTCACGTTCGCTCGCGTATCGGTGATT
CATTCTGCTAACCAGTAAGGCAACCCCGCCAGCCTAGCCGGGTCCTCAACGACAGGAGCACGATCATGCT
AGTCATGCCCCGCGCCCACCGGAAGGAGCTGACTGGGTTGAAGGCTCTCAAGGGCATCGGTCGAGATCCC
GGTGCCTAATGAGTGAGCTAACTTACATTAATTGCGTTGCGCTCACTGCCCGCTTTCCAGTCGGGAAACC
TGTCGTGCCAGCTGCATTAATGAATCGGCCAACGCGCGGGGAGAGGC
Features (pLannotate 1.2.2; 27 found; start..end, strand, type, name):
   1009..1086    -  promoter       lacI promoter: lacI
   1094..1367    -  CDS            TcR (fragment): tetracycline efflux protein; tet; confers resistance to tetracycline
   1402..1420    +  promoter       T7 promoter: promoter for bacteriophage T7 RNA polymerase
   1421..1445    +  protein_bind   lac operator: The lac repressor binds to the lac operator to inhibit transcription in E. coli. This inhibition can be relieved by adding lactose or isopropyl-β-D-thiogalactopyranoside (IPTG). lac repressor encoded by lacI
   1460..1482    +  RBS            RBS: efficient ribosome binding site from bacteriophage T7 gene 10 (Olins and Rangwala, 1989)
   1532..3568    +  CDS            PAL (fragment): PALY_RHOTO - Experimental evidence at protein level: Swiss-Prot protein existence level 1. Catalyzes the non-oxidative deamination of L-phenylalanine and L-tyrosine to form trans-cinnamic acid and p-coumaric acid respectively with similar efficiencies. Facilitates the commitment step in phenylpropanoid pathways that produce lignins, coumarins and flavonoids. From Rhodosporidium toruloides (Yeast) (Rhodotorula gracilis).
   3621..3668    +  terminator     T7 terminator: transcription terminator for bacteriophage T7 RNA polymerase
   3702..3720    +  promoter       T7 promoter: promoter for bacteriophage T7 RNA polymerase
   3721..3745    +  protein_bind   lac operator: The lac repressor binds to the lac operator to inhibit transcription in E. coli. This inhibition can be relieved by adding lactose or isopropyl-β-D-thiogalactopyranoside (IPTG). lac repressor encoded by lacI
   3760..3782    +  RBS            RBS: efficient ribosome binding site from bacteriophage T7 gene 10 (Olins and Rangwala, 1989)
   3790..5349    +  CDS            hpaB: HPAB_ECOLX - Experimental evidence at protein level: Swiss-Prot protein existence level 1. Utilizes FADH(2) supplied by HpaC or by another flavin reductase, to catalyze the hydroxylation of 4-hydroxyphenylacetic acid, leading to the production of 3,4-DHPA. Can also oxidize phenol to catechol, and hydroxylate other phenol derivatives. From Escherichia coli.
   5401..5448    +  terminator     T7 terminator: transcription terminator for bacteriophage T7 RNA polymerase
   5482..5500    +  promoter       T7 promoter: promoter for bacteriophage T7 RNA polymerase
   5501..5525    +  protein_bind   lac operator: The lac repressor binds to the lac operator to inhibit transcription in E. coli. This inhibition can be relieved by adding lactose or isopropyl-β-D-thiogalactopyranoside (IPTG). lac repressor encoded by lacI
   5540..5562    +  RBS            RBS: efficient ribosome binding site from bacteriophage T7 gene 10 (Olins and Rangwala, 1989)
   5570..6079    +  CDS            hpaC: HPAC_ECOLX - Experimental evidence at protein level: Swiss-Prot protein existence level 1. Catalyzes the reduction of free flavins (FMN, FAD and riboflavin) by NADH. Subsequently, the reduced flavins diffuse to the large HpaB component or to other electron acceptors such as cytochrome c and Fe(3+) ion. From Escherichia coli.
   6131..6178    +  terminator     T7 terminator: transcription terminator for bacteriophage T7 RNA polymerase
   6222..6677    +  rep_origin     f1 ori (sequence partly withheld): f1 bacteriophage origin of replication; arrow indicates direction of (+) strand synthesis
   6792..7652    -  CDS            AmpR: β-lactamase; bla; confers resistance to ampicillin, carbenicillin, and related antibiotics
   7653..7745    -  promoter       AmpR promoter: bla
   7826..8414    +  rep_origin     ori: high-copy-number ColE1/pMB1/pBR322/pUC origin of replication
   8600..8739    -  misc_feature   bom: basis of mobility region from pBR322
   8841..9032    -  CDS            rop: Rop protein, which maintains plasmids at low copy number; rop
   9049..9429    +  CDS            YPB1_ECOLX: Protein predicted: Swiss-Prot protein existence level 4. From Escherichia coli.
   9491..9555    -  CDS            TcR (fragment): tetracycline efflux protein; tet; confers resistance to tetracycline
   9570..9591    -  protein_bind   CAP binding site: CAP binding activates transcription in the presence of cAMP. E. coli catabolite activator protein
   9604..1008    -  CDS            lacI (across the origin): lac repressor; lacI; The lac repressor binds to the lac operator to inhibit transcription in E. coli. This inhibition can be relieved by adding lactose or isopropyl-β-D-thiogalactopyranoside (IPTG).
