[The description below was written by a language model from this plasmid's Addgene catalogue record and pLannotate feature annotations shown in this document.]
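Description:
pETM6-RgTALsyn-HpaBC is a bacterial expression plasmid of about 9.7 kb built on the pETM6 backbone, a pET-style vector designed for modular assembly of multi-gene pathways in E. coli. It replicates from a ColE1/pBR322-type origin and also retains the bom site and the rop gene from pBR322. The catalogue lists it as high copy, although rop normally moderates copy number. Selection is by ampicillin through the β-lactamase gene. An f1 origin is present, and short tetracycline-resistance fragments remain as non-functional backbone remnants. The plasmid carries its own lacI gene and promoter, supplying the repressor that controls the expression cassettes.

The payload consists of three genes arranged in the same orientation, each in its own complete transcription unit: a T7 promoter with an adjacent lac operator, the T7 gene 10 ribosome binding site, the coding sequence, and a T7 terminator. Expression therefore requires a host that supplies T7 RNA polymerase and is induced with IPTG or lactose. The first gene is a synthetic tyrosine/phenylalanine ammonia lyase from Rhodotorula glutinis, carrying a silent change that removes an internal NdeI site so the gene can be cloned between NdeI and SpeI. This enzyme deaminates tyrosine to p-coumaric acid. The other two genes, E. coli hpaB and hpaC, encode a two-component hydroxylase in which HpaC is an NADH-dependent flavin reductase that provides reduced flavin to the HpaB monooxygenase, which hydroxylates phenolic substrates. Together the three enzymes form an upstream phenylpropanoid module. The associated work concerns anthocyanin biosynthesis in E. coli polycultures, consistent with use of this plasmid in one strain of such a consortium.
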