Addgene plasmid #100949: pETM6-RgTALsyn-HpaBC
Purpose: Expression of RgTALsyn, HpaB, and HpaC from inducible T7 promoter
Depositing lab: Mattheos Koffas. Depositing organization: Rensselaer Polytechnic Institute. Publication: Complete Biosynthesis of Anthocyanins Using E. coli Polycultures. Jones JA, Vernacchio VR, Collins SM, Shirke AN, Xiu Y, Englaender JA, Cress BF, McCutcheon CC, Linhardt RJ, Gross RA, Koffas MAG. MBio. 2017 Jun 6;8(3). pii: e00621-17. doi: 10.1128/mBio.00621-17. PubMed 28588129.
Backbone
  Vector backbone: pETM6
  Backbone manufacturer: Koffas Lab - RPI
  Backbone size w/o insert (bp): 5203
  Total vector size (bp): 9681
  Vector type: Bacterial Expression, Synthetic Biology
Growth in bacteria
  Bacterial resistance: Ampicillin, 100 μg/mL
  Growth temperature: 37°C
  Growth strain: DH5alpha
  Copy number: High Copy
Gene/Insert 1
  Gene/Insert name: RgTALsyn (alt names: Tyrosine Ammonia Lyase; PAL; Phenylalanine Ammonia Lyase)
  Species: Rhodotorula glutinis
  Insert size (bp): 2082
  Mutation: Silent mutation to remove internal NdeI site on TAL
  Promoter: T7
  Cloning method: Restriction Enzyme; 5′ cloning site NdeI (not destroyed); 3′ cloning site SpeI (not destroyed)
  Sequencing primers: 5′ GCGGCGCATATGGCGCCTCGCCCGACTTC; 3′ GCGGCGACTAGTTTATGCCAGCATCTTCAGCAGAACATTG
Gene/Insert 2
  Gene/Insert name: HpaB
  Species: E. coli
  Insert size (bp): 1563
  Promoter: T7
  Cloning method: Restriction Enzyme; 5′ cloning site NdeI (not destroyed); 3′ cloning site SpeI (not destroyed)
  Sequencing primers: 5′ ATGAAACCAGAAGATTTCCGC; 3′ TTATTTCAGCAGCTTATCCAGCATG
Gene/Insert 3
  Gene/Insert name: HpaC
  Species: E. coli
  Insert size (bp): 513
  Promoter: T7
  Cloning method: Restriction Enzyme; 5′ cloning site NdeI (not destroyed); 3′ cloning site SpeI (not destroyed)
  Sequencing primers: 5′ ATGCAATTAGATGAACAACGC; 3′ TTAAATCGCAGCTTCCATTTCC
Terms and licenses: Academic/Nonprofit Terms; Industry Terms: Not Available to Industry
How to cite: pETM6-RgTALsyn-HpaBC was a gift from Mattheos Koffas (Addgene plasmid # 100949 ; http://n2t.net/addgene:100949 ; RRID:Addgene_100949)
